>Addgene plasmid #231990 | pLenti-CRISPRv2-sgIl1r1_#2-hygro | addgene full sequence | sequence record 460796 | Addgene NGS Result
GTCTACTATTCTTTCCCCTGCACTGTACCCCCCAATCCCCCCTTTTCTTTTAAAATTGTGGATGAATACT
GCCATTTGTCTGCAGAATTGGCGCACGCAGTGCCGATCCGTTCACTAATCGAATGGATCTGTCTCTGTCT
CTCTCTCCACCTTCTTCTTCTATTCCTTCGGGCCTGTCGGGTCCCCTCGGGGTTGGGAGGTGGGTCTGAA
ACGATAATGGTGAATATCCCTGCCTAACTCTATTCACTATAGAAAGTACAGCAAAAACTATTCTTAAACC
TACCAAGCCTCCTACTATCATTATGAATAATTTTATATACCACAGCCAATTTGTTATGTTAAACCAATTC
CACAAACTTGCCCATTTATCTAATTCCAATAATTCTTGTTCATTCTTTTCTTGCTGGTTTTGCGATTCTT
CAATTAAGGAGTGTATTAAGCTTGTGTAATTGTTAATTTCTCTGTCCCACTCCATCCAGGTCGTGTGATT
CCAAATCTGTTCCAGAGATTTATTACTCCAACTAGCATTCCAAGGCACAGCAGTGGTGCAAATGAGTTTT
CCAGAGCAACCCCAAATCCCCAGGAGCTGTTGATCCTTTAGGTATCTTTCCACAGCCAGGATTCTTGCCT
GGAGCTGCTTGATGCCCCAGACTGTGAGTTGCAACAGATGCTGTTGCGCCTCAATAGCCCTCAGCAAATT
GTTCTGCTGCTGCACTATACCAGACAATAATTGTCTGGCCTGTACCGTCAGCGTCATTGACGCTGCGCCC
ATAGTGCTTCCTGCTGCTCCCAAGAACCCAAGGAACAAAGCTCCTATTCCCACTGCTCTTTTTTCTCTCT
GCACCACTCTTCTCTTTGCCTTGGTGGGTGCTACTCCTAATGGTTCAATTTTTACTACTTTATATTTATA
TAATTCACTTCTCCAATTGTCCCTCATATCTCCTCCTCCAGGTCTGAAGATCAGCGGCCGCTTGCTGTGC
GGTGGTCTTACTTTTGTTTTGCTCTTCCTCTATCTTGTCTAAAGCTTCCTTGGTGTCTTTTATCTCTATC
CTTTGATGCACACAATAGAGGGTTGCTACTGTATTATATAATGATCTAAGTTCTTCTGATCCTGTCTGAA
GGGATGGTTGTAGCTGTCCCAGTATTTGTCTACAGCCTTCTGATGTTTCTAACAGGCCAGGATTAACTGC
GAATCGTTCTAGCTCCCTGCTTGCCCATACTATATGTTTTAATTTATATTTTTTCTTTCCCCCTGGCCTT
AACCGAATTTTTTCCCATCGCGATCTAATTCTCCCCCGCTTAATACTGACGCTCTCGCACCCATCTCTCT
CCTTCTAGCCTCCGCTAGTCAAAATTTTTGGCGTACTCACCAGTCGCCGCCCCTCGCCTCTTGCCGTGCG
CGCTTCAGCAAGCCGAGTCCTGCGTCGAGAGAGCTCCTCTGGTTTCCCTTTCGCTTTCAAGTCCCTGTTC
GGGCGCCACTGCTAGAGATTTTCCACACTGACTAAAAGGGTCTGAGGGATCTCTAGTTACCAGAGTCACA
CAACAGACGGGCACACACTACTTGAAGCACTCAAGGCAAGCTTTATTGAGGCTTAAGCAGTGGGTTCCCT
AGTTAGCCAGAGAGCTCCCAGGCTCAGATCTGGTCTAACCAGAGAGACCCAGTACAGGCAAAACGCGCTG
CTTATATAGACCTCCCACCGTACACGCCTACCGCCCATTTGCGTCAATGGGGCGGAGTTGTTACGACATT
TTGGAAAGTCCCGTTGATTTTGGTGCCAAAACAAACTCCCATTGACGTCAATGGGGTGGAGACTTGGAAA
TCCCCGTGAGTCAAACCGCTATCCACGCCCATTGATGTACTGCCAAAACCGCATCACCATGGTAATAGCG
ATGACTAATACGTAGATGTACTGCCAAGTAGGAAAGTCCCATAAGGTCATGTACTGGGCATAATGCCAGG
CGGGCCATTTACCGTCATTGACGTCAATAGGGGGCGTACTTGGCATATGATACACTTGATGTACTGCCAA
GTGGGCAGTTTACCGTAAATACTCCACCCATTGACGTCAATGGAAAGTCCCTATTGGCGTTACTATGGGA
ACATACGTCATTATTGACGTCAATGGGCGGGGGTCGTTGGGCGGTCAGCCAGGCGGGCCATTTACCGTAA
GTTATGTAACGCGGAACTCCATATATGGGCTATGAACTAATGACCCCGTAATTGATTACTATTAATAACT
AGTCAATAATCAATGTCAACGCGCGCGTATATCTGGCCCGTACATCGCGAAGCAGCGCAAAACGCCTAAC
CCTAAGCAGATTCTTCATGCAATTGTCGGTCAAGCCTTGCCTTGTTGTAGCTTAAATTTTGCTCGCGCAC
TACTCAGCGACCTCCAACACACAAGCAGGGAGCAGATACTGGCTTAACTATGCGGCATCAGAGCAGATTG
TACTGAGAGTGCACCATAGGGGATCGGGAGATCTCCCGATCCGTCGACGTCAGGTGGCACTTTTCGGGGA
AATGTGCGCGGAACCCCTATTTGTTTATTTTTCTAAATACATTCAAATATGTATCCGCTCATGAGACAAT
AACCCTGATAAATGCTTCAATAATATTGAAAAAGGAAGAGTATGAGTATTCAACATTTCCGTGTCGCCCT
TATTCCCTTTTTTGCGGCATTTTGCCTTCCTGTTTTTGCTCACCCAGAAACGCTGGTGAAAGTAAAAGAT
GCTGAAGATCAGTTGGGTGCACGAGTGGGTTACATCGAACTGGATCTCAACAGCGGTAAGATCCTTGAGA
GTTTTCGCCCCGAAGAACGTTTTCCAATGATGAGCACTTTTAAAGTTCTGCTATGTGGCGCGGTATTATC
CCGTATTGACGCCGGGCAAGAGCAACTCGGTCGCCGCATACACTATTCTCAGAATGACTTGGTTGAGTAC
TCACCAGTCACAGAAAAGCATCTTACGGATGGCATGACAGTAAGAGAATTATGCAGTGCTGCCATAACCA
TGAGTGATAACACTGCGGCCAACTTACTTCTGACAACGATCGGAGGACCGAAGGAGCTAACCGCTTTTTT
GCACAACATGGGGGATCATGTAACTCGCCTTGATCGTTGGGAACCGGAGCTGAATGAAGCCATACCAAAC
GACGAGCGTGACACCACGATGCCTGTAGCAATGGCAACAACGTTGCGCAAACTATTAACTGGCGAACTAC
TTACTCTAGCTTCCCGGCAACAATTAATAGACTGGATGGAGGCGGATAAAGTTGCAGGACCACTTCTGCG
CTCGGCCCTTCCGGCTGGCTGGTTTATTGCTGATAAATCTGGAGCCGGTGAGCGTGGGTCTCGCGGTATC
ATTGCAGCACTGGGGCCAGATGGTAAGCCCTCCCGTATCGTAGTTATCTACACGACGGGGAGTCAGGCAA
CTATGGATGAACGAAATAGACAGATCGCTGAGATAGGTGCCTCACTGATTAAGCATTGGTAACTGTCAGA
CCAAGTTTACTCATATATACTTTAGATTGATTTAAAACTTCATTTTTAATTTAAAAGGATCTAGGTGAAG
ATCCTTTTTGATAATCTCATGACCAAAATCCCTTAACGTGAGTTTTCGTTCCACTGAGCGTCAGACCCCG
TAGAAAAGATCAAAGGATCTTCTTGAGATCCTTTTTTTCTGCGCGTAATCTGCTGCTTGCAAACAAAAAA
ACCACCGCTACCAGCGGTGGTTTGTTTGCCGGATCAAGAGCTACCAACTCTTTTTCCGAAGGTAACTGGC
TTCAGCAGAGCGCAGATACCAAATACTGTTCTTCTAGTGTAGCCGTAGTTAGGCCACCACTTCAAGAACT
CTGTAGCACCGCCTACATACCTCGCTCTGCTAATCCTGTTACCAGTGGCTGCTGCCAGTGGCGATAAGTC
GTGTCTTACCGGGTTGGACTCAAGACGATAGTTACCGGATAAGGCGCAGCGGTCGGGCTGAACGGGGGGT
TCGTGCACACAGCCCAGCTTGGAGCGAACGACCTACACCGAACTGAGATACCTACAGCGTGAGCTATGAG
AAAGCGCCACGCTTCCCGAAGGGAGAAAGGCGGACAGGTATCCGGTAAGCGGCAGGGTCGGAACAGGAGA
GCGCACGAGGGAGCTTCCAGGGGGAAACGCCTGGTATCTTTATAGTCCTGTCGGGTTTCGCCACCTCTGA
CTTGAGCGTCGATTTTTGTGATGCTCGTCAGGGGGGCGGAGCCTATGGAAAAACGCCAGCAACGCGGCCT
TTTTACGGTTCCTGGCCTTTTGCTGGCCTTTTGCTCACATGTTCTTTCCTGCGTTATCCCCTGATTCTGT
GGATAACCGTATTACCGCCTTTGAGTGAGCTGATACCGCTCGCCGCAGCCGAACGACCGAGCGCAGCGAG
TCAGTGAGCGAGGAAGCGGAAGAGCGCCCAATACGCAAACCGCCTCTCCCCGCGCGTTGGCCGATTCATT
AATGCAGCTGGCACGACAGGTTTCCCGACTGGAAAGCGGGCAGTGAGCGCAACGCAATTAATGTGAGTTA
GCTCACTCATTAGGCACCCCAGGCTTTACACTTTATGCTTCCGGCTCGTATGTTGTGTGGAATTGTGAGC
GGATAACAATTTCACACAGGAAACAGCTATGACCATGATTACGCCAAGCTCTAGCTAGAGGTCGACGGTA
TACAGACATGATAAGATACATTGATGAGTTTGGACAAACCACAACTAGAATGCAGTGAAAAAAATGCTTT
ATTTGTGAAATTTGTGATGCTATTGCTTTATTTGTAACCATTATAAGCTGCAATAAACAAGTTGGGGTGG
GCGAAGAACTCCAGCATGAGATCCCCGCGCTGGAGGATCATCCAGCCGGCGTCCCGGAAAACGATTCCGA
AGCCCAACCTTTCATAGAAGGCGGCGGTGGAATCGAAATCTCGTAGCACGTGTCAGTCCTGCTCCTCGGC
CACGAAGTGCACGCAGTTGCCGGCCGGGTCGCGCAGGGCGAACTCCCGCCCCCACGGCTGCTCGCCGATC
TCGGTCATGGCCGGCCCGGAGGCGTCCCGGAAGTTCGTGGACACGACCTCCGACCACTCGGCGTACAGCT
CGTCCAGGCCGCGCACCCACACCCAGGCCAGGGTGTTGTCCGGCACCACCTGGTCCTGGACCGCGCTGAT
GAACAGGGTCACGTCGTCCCGGACCACACCGGCGAAGTCGTCCTCCACGAAGTCCCGGGAGAACCCGAGC
CGGTCGGTCCAGAACTCGACCGCTCCGGCGACGTCGCGCGCGGTGAGCACCGGAACGGCACTGGTCAACT
TGGCCATGGTTTAGTTCCTCACCTTGTCGTATTATACTATGCCGATATACTATGCCGATGATTAATTGTC
AACACGTGCTGATCAGATCCGAAAATGGATATACAAGCTCCCGGGAGCTTTTTGCAAAAGCCTAGGCCTC
CAAAAAAGCCTCCTCACTACTTCTGGAATAGCTCAGAGGCAGAGGCGGCCTCGGCCTCTGCATAAATAAA
AAAAATTAGTCAGCCATGGGGCGGAGAATGGGCGGAACTGGGCGGAGTTAGGGGCGGGATGGGCGGAGTT
AGGGGCGGGACTATGGTTGCTGACTAATTGAGATGCATGCTTTGCATACTTCTGCCTGCTGGGGAGCCTG
GGGACTTTCCACACCTGGTTGCTGACTAATTGAGATGCATGCTTTGCATACTTCTGCCTGCTGGGGAGCC
TGGGGACTTTCCACACCCTAACTGACACACATTCCACAGAATTAATTCGCGTTAAATTTTTGTTAAATCA
GCTCATTTTTTAACCAATAGGCCGAAATCGGCAAAATCCCTTATAAATCAAAAGAATAGACCGAGATAGG
GT
[37 nt withheld, positions 5883-5919]
AAAGAACGTGGACTCCAACGTCAAAGG
[49 nt withheld, positions 5947-5995]
T
[91 nt withheld, positions 5997-6087]
G
[124 nt withheld, positions 6089-6212]
GGGGATACCCCCTAGAGCCCCAGCTGGTTCTTTCCGCCTCAGAAGCCATAGAGCCCACCGCATCCCCAGC
ATGCCTGCTATTGTCTTCCCAATCCTCCCCCTTGCTGTCCTGCCCCACCCCACCCCCCAGAATAGAATGA
CACCTACTCAGACAATGCGATGCAATTTCCTCATTTTATTAGGAAAGGACAGTGGGAGTGGCACCTTCCA
GGGTCAAGGAAGGCACGGGGGAGGGGCAAACAACAGATGGCTGGCAACTAGAAGGCACAGTCGAGGCTGA
TCAGCGGGTTTAAACGGGCCCTGCTAGAGATTTTCCACACTGACTAAAAGGGTCTGAGGGATCTCTAGTT
ACCAGAGTCACACAACAGACGGGCACACACTACTTGAAGCACTCAAGGCAAGCTTTATTGAGGCTTAAGC
AGTGGGTTCCCTAGTTAGCCAGAGAGCTCCCAGGCTCAGATCTGGTCTAACCAGAGAGACCCAGTACAAG
CAAAAAGCAGATCTTGTCTTCGTTGGGAGTGAATTAGCCCTTCCAGTCCCCCCTTTTCTTTTAAAAAGTG
GCTAAGATCTACAGCTGCCTTGTAAGTCATTGGTCTTAAAGTCGACGCGGGGAGGCGGCCCAAAGGGAGA
TCCGACTCGTCTGAGGGCGAAGGCGAAGACGCGGAAGAGGCCGCAGAGCCGGCAGCAGGCCGCGGGAAGG
AAGGTCCGCTGGATTGAGGGCCGAAGGGACGTAGCAGAAGGACGTCCCGCGCAGAATCCAGGTGGCAACA
CAGGCGAGCAGCCAAGGAAAGGACGATGATTTCCCCGACAACACCACGGAATTGTCAGTGCCCAACAGCC
GAGCCCCTGTCCAGCAGCGGGCAAGGCAGGCGGCGATGAGTTCCGCCGTGGCAATAGGGAGGGGGAAAGC
GAAAGTCCCGGAAAGGAGCTGACAGGTGGTGGCAATGCCCCAACCAGTGGGGGTTGCGTCAGCAAACACA
GTGCACACCACGCCACGTTGCCTGACAACGGGCCACAACTCCTCATAAAGAGACAGCAACCAGGATTTAT
ACAAGGAGGAGAAAATGAAAGCCATACGGGAAGCAATAGCATGATACAAAGGCATTAAAGCAGCGTATCC
ACATAGCGTAAAAGGAGCAACATAGTTAAGAATACCAGTCAATCTTTCACAAATTTTGTAATCCAGAGGT
TGATTGTCGACTTAACGCGTCTATCGGCGAAGTACTTCTACACAGCCATCGGTCCAGACGGCCGCGCTTC
TGCGGGCGATTTGTGTACGCCCGACAGTCCCGGCTCCGGATCGGACGATTGCGTCGCATCGACCCTGCGC
CCAAGCTGCATCATCGAAATTGCCGTCAACCAAGCTCTGATAGAGTTGGTCAAGACCAATGCGGAGCATA
TACGCCCGGAGCCGCGGCGATCCTGCAAGCTCCGGATGCCTCCGCTCGAAGTAGCGCGTCTGCTGCTCCA
TACAAGCCAACCACGGCCTCCAGAAGAAGATGTTGGCGACCTCGTATTGGGAATCCCCGAACATCGCCTC
GCTCCAGTCAATGACCGCTGTTATGCGGCCATTGTCCGTCAGGACATTGTTGGAGCCGAAATCCGCGTGC
ACGAGGTGCCGGACTTCGGGGCAGTCCTCGGCCCAAAGCATCAGCTCATCGAGAGCCTGCGCGACGGACG
CACTGACGGTGTCGTCCATCACAGTTTGCCAGTGATACACATGGGGATCAGCAATCGCGCATATGAAATC
ACGCCATGTAGTGTATTGACCGATTCCTTGCGGTCCGAATGGGCCGAACCCGCTCGTCTGGCTAAGATCG
GCCGCAGCGATCGCATCCATGGCCTCCGCGACCGGCTGCAGAACAGCGGGCAGTTCGGTTTCAGGCAGGT
CTTGCAACGTGACACCCTGTGCACGGCGGGAGATGCAATAGGTCAGGCTCTCGCTGAATTCCCCAATGTC
AAGCACTTCCGGAATCGGGAGCGCGGCCGATGCAAAGTGCCGATAAACATAACGATCTTTGTAGAAACCA
TCGGCGCAGCTATTTACCCGCAGGACATATCCACGCCCTCCTACATCGAAGCTGAAAGCACGAGATTCTT
CGCCCTCCGAGAGCTGCATCAGGTCGGACACGCTGTCGAACTTTTCGATCAGAAACTTCTCGACAGACGT
CGCGGTGAGTTCAGGCTTTTTCGGTCCAGGATTCTCTTCGACATCTCCGGCTTGTTTCAGCAGAGAGAAG
TTTGTTGCGCCGGATCCCTTATCGTCATCGTCTTTGTAATCTTTCTTCTTCTTAGCCTGTCCAGCCTTCT
TTGTGGCGGCAGGTCGCTTGTCGCCTCCCAGCTGAGACAGGTCGATCCGTGTCTCGTACAGGCCGGTGAT
GCTCTGGTGGATCAGGGTGGCGTCCAGCACCTCTTTGGTGCTGGTGTACCTCTTCCGGTCGATGGTGGTG
TCAAAGTACTTGAAGGCGGCAGGGGCTCCCAGATTGGTCAGGGTAAACAGGTGGATGATATTCTCGGCCT
GCTCTCTGATGGGCTTATCCCGGTGCTTGTTGTAGGCGGACAGCACTTTGTCCAGATTAGCGTCGGCCAG
GATCACTCTCTTGGAGAACTCGCTGATCTGCTCGATGATCTCGTCCAGGTAGTGCTTGTGCTGTTCCACA
AACAGCTGTTTCTGCTCATTATCCTCGGGGGAGCCCTTCAGCTTCTCATAGTGGCTGGCCAGGTACAGGA
AGTTCACATATTTGGAGGGCAGGGCCAGTTCGTTTCCCTTCTGCAGTTCGCCGGCAGAGGCCAGCATTCT
CTTCCGGCCGTTTTCCAGCTCGAACAGGGAGTACTTAGGCAGCTTGATGATCAGGTCCTTTTTCACTTCT
TTGTAGCCCTTGGCTTCCAGAAAGTCGATGGGATTCTTCTCGAAGCTGCTTCTTTCCATGATGGTGATCC
CCAGCAGCTCTTTCACACTCTTCAGTTTCTTGGACTTGCCCTTTTCCACTTTGGCCACCACCAGCACAGA
ATAGGCCACGGTGGGGCTGTCGAAGCCGCCGTACTTCTTAGGGTCCCAGTCCTTCTTTCTGGCGATCAGC
TTATCGCTGTTCCTCTTGGGCAGGATAGACTCTTTGCTGAAGCCGCCTGTCTGCACCTCGGTCTTTTTCA
CGATATTCACTTGGGGCATGCTCAGCACTTTCCGCACGGTGGCAAAATCCCGGCCCTTATCCCACACGAT
CTCCCCGGTTTCGCCGTTTGTCTCGATCAGAGGCCGCTTCCGGATCTCGCCGTTGGCCAGGGTAATCTCG
GTCTTGAAAAAGTTCATGATGTTGCTGTAGAAGAAGTACTTGGCGGTAGCCTTGCCGATTTCCTGCTCGC
TCTTGGCGATCATCTTCCGCACGTCGTACACCTTGTAGTCGCCGTACACGAACTCGCTTTCCAGCTTAGG
GTACTTTTTGATCAGGGCGGTTCCCACGACGGCGTTCAGGTAGGCGTCGTGGGCGTGGTGGTAGTTGTTG
ATCTCGCGCACTTTGTAAAACTGGAAATCCTTCCGGAAATCGGACACCAGCTTGGACTTCAGGGTGATCA
CTTTCACTTCCCGGATCAGCTTGTCATTCTCGTCGTACTTAGTGTTCATCCGGGAGTCCAGGATCTGTGC
CACGTGCTTTGTGATCTGCCGGGTTTCCACCAGCTGTCTCTTGATGAAGCCGGCCTTATCCAGTTCGCTC
AGGCCGCCTCTCTCGGCCTTGGTCAGATTGTCGAACTTTCTCTGGGTAATCAGCTTGGCGTTCAGCAGCT
GCCGCCAGTAGTTCTTCATCTTCTTCACGACCTCTTCGGAGGGCACGTTGTCGCTCTTGCCCCGGTTCTT
GTCGCTTCTGGTCAGCACCTTGTTGTCGATGGAGTCGTCCTTCAGAAAGCTCTGAGGCACGATATGGTCC
ACATCGTAGTCGGACAGCCGGTTGATGTCCAGTTCCTGGTCCACGTACATATCCCGCCCATTCTGCAGGT
AGTACAGGTACAGCTTCTCGTTCTGCAGCTGGGTGTTTTCCACGGGGTGTTCTTTCAGGATCTGGCTGCC
CAGCTCTTTGATGCCCTCTTCGATCCGCTTCATTCTCTCGCGGCTGTTCTTCTGTCCCTTCTGGGTGGTC
TGGTTCTCTCTGGCCATTTCGATCACGATGTTCTCGGGCTTGTGCCGGCCCATCACTTTCACGAGCTCGT
CCACCACCTTCACTGTCTGCAGGATGCCCTTCTTAATGGCGGGGCTGCCGGCCAGATTGGCAATGTGCTC
GTGCAGGCTATCGCCCTGGCCGGACACCTGGGCTTTCTGGATGTCCTCTTTAAAGGTCAGGCTGTCGTCG
TGGATCAGCTGCATGAAGTTTCTGTTGGCGAAGCCGTCGGACTTCAGGAAATCCAGGATTGTCTTGCCGG
ACTGCTTGTCCCGGATGCCGTTGATCAGCTTCCGGCTCAGCCTGCCCCAGCCGGTGTATCTCCGCCGCTT
CAGCTGCTTCATCACTTTGTCGTCGAACAGGTGGGCATAGGTTTTCAGCCGTTCCTCGATCATCTCTCTG
TCCTCAAACAGTGTCAGGGTCAGCACGATATCTTCCAGAATGTCCTCGTTTTCCTCATTGTCCAGGAAGT
CCTTGTCCTTGATAATTTTCAGCAGATCGTGGTATGTGCCCAGGGAGGCGTTGAACCGATCTTCCACGCC
GGAGATTTCCACGGAGTCGAAGCACTCGATTTTCTTGAAGTAGTCCTCTTTCAGCTGCTTCACGGTCACT
TTCCGGTTGGTCTTGAACAGCAGGTCCACGATGGCCTTTTTCTGCTCGCCGCTCAGGAAGGCGGGCTTTC
TCATTCCCTCGGTCACGTATTTCACTTTGGTCAGCTCGTTATACACGGTGAAGTACTCGTACAGCAGGCT
GTGCTTGGGCAGCACCTTCTCGTTGGGCAGGTTCTTATCGAAGTTGGTCATCCGCTCGATGAAGCTCTGG
GCGGAAGCGCCCTTGTCCACCACTTCCTCGAAGTTCCAGGGGGTGATGGTTTCCTCGCTCTTTCTGGTCA
TCCAGGCGAATCTGCTGTTTCCCCTGGCCAGAGGGCCCACGTAGTAGGGGATGCGGAAGGTCAGGATCTT
CTCGATCTTTTCCCGGTTGTCCTTCAGGAATGGGTAAAAATCTTCCTGCCGCCGCAGAATGGCGTGCAGC
TCTCCCAGGTGGATCTGGTGGGGGATGCTGCCGTTGTCGAAGGTCCGCTGCTTCCGCAGCAGGTCCTCTC
TGTTCAGCTTCACGAGCAGTTCCTCGGTGCCGTCCATCTTTTCCAGGATGGGCTTGATGAACTTGTAGAA
CTCTTCCTGGCTGGCTCCGCCGTCAATGTAGCCGGCGTAGCCGTTCTTGCTCTGGTCGAAGAAAATCTCT
TTGTACTTCTCAGGCAGCTGCTGCCGCACGAGAGCTTTCAGCAGGGTCAGGTCCTGGTGGTGCTCGTCGT
ATCTCTTGATCATAGAGGCGCTCAGGGGGGCCTTGGTGATCTCGGTGTTCACTCTCAGGATGTCGCTCAG
CAGGATGGCGTCGGACAGGTTCTTGGCGGCCAGAAACAGGTCGGCGTACTGGTCGCCGATCTGGGCCAGC
AGGTTGTCCAGGTCGTCGTCGTAGGTGTCCTTGCTCAGCTGCAGTTTGGCATCCTCGGCCAGGTCGAAGT
TGCTCTTGAAGTTGGGGGTCAGGCCCAGGCTCAGGGCAATCAGGTTTCCGAACAGGCCATTCTTCTTCTC
GCCGGGCAGCTGGGCGATCAGATTTTCCAGCCGTCTGCTCTTGCTCAGTCTGGCAGACAGGATGGCCTTG
GCGTCCACGCCGCTGGCGTTGATGGGGTTTTCCTCGAACAGCTGGTTGTAGGTCTGCACCAGCTGGATGA
ACAGCTTGTCCACGTCGCTGTTGTCGGGGTTCAGGTCGCCCTCGATCAGGAAGTGGCCCCGGAACTTGAT
CATGTGGGCCAGGGCCAGATAGATCAGCCGCAGGTCGGCCTTGTCGGTGCTGTCCACCAGTTTCTTTCTC
AGGTGGTAGATGGTGGGGTACTTCTCGTGGTAGGCCACCTCGTCCACGATGTTGCCGAAGATGGGGTGCC
GCTCGTGCTTCTTATCCTCTTCCACCAGGAAGGACTCTTCCAGTCTGTGGAAGAAGCTGTCGTCCACCTT
GGCCATCTCGTTGCTGAAGATCTCTTGCAGATAGCAGATCCGGTTCTTCCGTCTGGTGTATCTTCTTCTG
GCGGTTCTCTTCAGCCGGGTGGCCTCGGCTGTTTCGCCGCTGTCGAACAGCAGGGCTCCGATCAGGTTCT
TCTTGATGCTGTGCCGGTCGGTGTTGCCCAGCACCTTGAATTTCTTGCTGGGCACCTTGTACTCGTCGGT
GATCACGGCCCAGCCCACAGAGTTGGTGCCGATGTCCAGGCCGATGCTGTACTTCTTGTCCATGGTGGCA
GCGCTCTAGAACCGGTCCTGTGTTCTGGCGGCAAACCCGTTGCGAAAAAGAACGTTCACGGCGACTACTG
CACTTATATACGGTTCTCCCCCACCCTCGGGAAAAAGGCGGAGCCAGTACACGACATCACTTTCCCAGTT
TACCCCGCGCCACCTTCTCTAGGCACCGGATCAATTGCCGACCCCTCCCCCCAACTTCTCGGGGACTGTG
GGCGATGTGCGCTCTGCCCACTGACGGGCACCGGAGCCAATTCCCACTCCTTTCAAGACCTAGCTAGCGA
ATTCAAAAAAGCACCGACTCGGTGCCACTTTTTCAAGTTGATAACGGACTAGCCTTATTTTAACTTGCTA
TTTCTAGCTCTAAAACCGGAACGTATAGGACATACGGGTGTTTCGTCCTTTCCACAAGATATATAAAGCC
AAGAAATCGAAATACTTTCAAGTTACGGTAAGCATATGATAGTCCATTTTAAAACATAATTTTAAAACTG
CAAACTACCCAAGAAATTATTACTTTCTACGTCACGTATTTTGTACTAATATCTTTGTGTTTACAGTCAA
ATTAATTCTAATTATCTCTCTAACAGCCTTGTATCGTATATGCAAATATGAAGGAATCATGGGAAATAGG
CCCTCGGTACCTTAATTAACCAAACTGGATCTCTGCTGTCCCTGTAATAAACCCGAAAATTTTGAATTTT
TGTAATTTGTTTTTGTAATTCTTTAGTTTGTATGTCTGTTGCTATTAT
Features (pLannotate 1.2.2; 33 found; start..end, strand, type, name):
    105..205     -  CDS            Rev (fragment): human immunodeficiency virus 1 (HIV-1) Rev protein; rev; enhances nuclear export of unspliced and incompletely spliced viral mRNAs
    582..815     -  misc_feature   RRE: The Rev response element (RRE) of HIV-1 allows for Rev-dependent mRNA export from the nucleus to the cytoplasm.
    961..1324    -  CDS            HIV-1 gag (fragment): gag protein from human immunodeficiency virus 1; gag
   1308..1433    -  misc_feature   HIV-1 Ψ: packaging signal of human immunodeficiency virus type 1
   1480..1660    -  LTR            5' LTR (truncated): truncated 5' long terminal repeat (LTR) from HIV-1
   1678..1877    -  promoter       CMV promoter: human cytomegalovirus (CMV) immediate early promoter
   1878..2257    -  enhancer       CMV enhancer: human cytomegalovirus immediate early enhancer
   2416..2468    +  misc_feature   bom (fragment): basis of mobility region from pBR322
   2527..2631    +  promoter       AmpR promoter: bla
   2632..3492    +  CDS            AmpR: β-lactamase; bla; confers resistance to ampicillin, carbenicillin, and related antibiotics
   3663..4251    +  rep_origin     ori: high-copy-number ColE1/pMB1/pBR322/pUC origin of replication
   4434..4526    +  CDS            lacI (fragment): lac repressor; lacI; The lac repressor binds to the lac operator to inhibit transcription in E. coli. This inhibition can be relieved by adding lactose or isopropyl-β-D-thiogalactopyranoside (IPTG).
   4539..4560    +  protein_bind   CAP binding site: CAP binding activates transcription in the presence of cAMP. E. coli catabolite activator protein
   4575..4605    +  promoter       lac promoter: promoter for the E. coli lac operon
   4609..4631    +  protein_bind   lac operator (fragment): The lac repressor binds to the lac operator to inhibit transcription in E. coli. This inhibition can be relieved by adding lactose or isopropyl-β-D-thiogalactopyranoside (IPTG). lac repressor encoded by lacI
   4702..4823    -  polyA_signal   SV40 poly(A) signal: SV40 polyadenylation signal
   4818..4943    -  CDS            ble (fragment): BLE_KLEPN - Experimental evidence at protein level: Swiss-Prot protein existence level 1. Binding protein with a strong affinity to the bleomycin family of antibiotics. Binds to CL990; an antimitotic-antibiotic compound. From Klebsiella pneumoniae.
   4953..5327    -  CDS            BleoR: antibiotic-binding protein; Sh ble from Streptoalloteichus hindustanus; confers resistance to bleomycin, phleomycin, and Zeocin™
   5346..5393    -  promoter       EM7 promoter: synthetic bacterial promoter&nbsp
   5441..5770    -  promoter       SV40 promoter: SV40 enhancer and early promoter
   5784..6212    -  rep_origin     f1 ori (sequence partly withheld): f1 bacteriophage origin of replication; arrow indicates direction of (+) strand synthesis
   6233..6254    -  promoter       SV40 promoter (fragment): SV40 enhancer and early promoter
   6258..6482    -  polyA_signal   bGH poly(A) signal: bovine growth hormone polyadenylation signal
   6514..6747    -  LTR            3' LTR (ΔU3): self-inactivating 3' long terminal repeat (LTR) from HIV-1
   6749..6768    -  misc_feature   cPPT/CTS (fragment): central polypurine tract and central termination sequence of HIV-1
   6819..7407    -  misc_feature   WPRE: woodchuck hepatitis virus posttranscriptional regulatory element
   7423..8404    -  CDS            HygR (fragment): aminoglycoside phosphotransferase from E. coli; aph(4)-Ia; confers resistance to hygromycin
   8542..12645   -  CDS            Cas9: Cas9 (Csn1) endonuclease from the Streptococcus pyogenes Type II CRISPR/Cas system generates RNA-guided double strand breaks in DNA
  12670..12881   -  promoter       EF-1α core promoter: core promoter for human elongation factor EF-1α
  12907..12925   -  CDS            small t antigen (fragment): SV40 (simian virus 40) small t antigen
  12943..13018   -  misc_RNA       gRNA scaffold: guide RNA scaffold for the Streptococcus pyogenes CRISPR/Cas9 system
  13047..13287   -  promoter       U6 promoter: RNA polymerase III promoter for human U6 snRNA
  13338..55      -  misc_feature   cPPT/CTS (across the origin): central polypurine tract and central termination sequence of HIV-1
