[The description below was written by a language model from this plasmid's Addgene catalogue record and pLannotate feature annotations shown in this document.]
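Description:
pLenti-CRISPRv2-sgIl1r1_#2-hygro is an all-in-one lentiviral CRISPR plasmid built on the pLenti-CRISPRv2 backbone and designed to knock out mouse Il1r1, the gene encoding the type 1 interleukin-1 receptor. It is propagated in E. coli as a high-copy plasmid through a ColE1/pUC-type origin with ampicillin selection (AmpR). The roughly 13.4 kb sequence also carries an f1 origin and, outside the viral cassette, an SV40/EM7-driven bleomycin/Zeocin resistance gene with an SV40 poly(A) signal.

The transfer cassette has a self-inactivating HIV-1 architecture. A CMV enhancer/promoter fused to a truncated 5' LTR drives production of the genomic RNA in packaging cells. It is followed by the Ψ packaging signal with a gag fragment, the Rev response element for Rev-dependent nuclear export, and a cPPT/CTS. A ΔU3 3' LTR closes the cassette, followed by a bGH poly(A) signal.

Within the LTRs, a human U6 Pol III promoter expresses the Il1r1-targeting spacer joined to the S. pyogenes gRNA scaffold, and an EF-1α core promoter drives S. pyogenes Cas9. A hygromycin resistance coding sequence lies directly downstream of Cas9. It is annotated as a fragment, and the element linking it to Cas9 is not annotated. A WPRE then enhances transcript expression.

Transduced cells can therefore be selected with hygromycin while expressing both nuclease and guide from a single integrated provirus. The "#2" in the name suggests it is one of several guides against this gene. The associated work concerns interleukin-1α signalling and anti-tumour immunity.
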