Addgene plasmid #231990: pLenti-CRISPRv2-sgIl1r1_#2-hygro
Purpose: Knockout mouse Il1r1
Depositing lab: Brian Ruffell. Depositing organization: H. Lee Moffitt Cancer Center and Research Institute. Publication: Interleukin-1alpha release during necrotic-like cell death generates myeloid-driven immunosuppression that restricts anti-tumor immunity. Hanggi K, Li J, Gangadharan A, Liu X, Celias DP, Osunmakinde O, Keske A, Davis J, Ahmad F, Giron A, Anadon CM, Gardner A, DeNardo DG, Shaw TI, Beg AA, Yu X, Ruffell B. Cancer Cell. 2024 Nov 13:S1535-6108(24)00402-1. doi: 10.1016/j.ccell.2024.10.014. PubMed 39577420.
Backbone
  Vector backbone: pLenti-CRISPRv2
  Vector type: Lentiviral, CRISPR
Growth in bacteria
  Bacterial resistance: Ampicillin, 100 μg/mL
  Growth temperature: 37°C
  Growth strain: NEB Stable
  Copy number: High Copy
Gene/Insert
  Gene/Insert name: sgRNA with Cas9 and hygromycin resistance
  gRNA/shRNA sequence: AGCATACAATTGTAGCCGTG
  Species: M. musculus (mouse)
  Entrez Gene: Il1r1 (a.k.a. CD121a, CD121b, IL-1R-1, IL-1R-alpha, IL-1R1, IL-1RT-1, IL-1RT1, IL-iR, Il1r-1)
  Cloning method: Ligation Independent Cloning
  Sequencing primers: 5′ Unknown
Terms and licenses: Academic/Nonprofit Terms; Industry Terms: Not Available to Industry
How to cite: pLenti-CRISPRv2-sgIl1r1_#2-hygro was a gift from Brian Ruffell (Addgene plasmid # 231990 ; http://n2t.net/addgene:231990 ; RRID:Addgene_231990)
